>Addgene plasmid #211339 | m.3047-Left TALE-G1397-N-dead-mCherry | addgene full sequence | sequence record 415656 | Addgene NGS Result
GTATTTAGAAAAATAAACAAATAGGGGTTCCGCGCACATTTCCCCGAAAAGTGCCACCTGACGTCGACGG
ATCGGGAGATCTCCCGATCCCCTATGGTGCACTCTCAGTACAATCTGCTCTGATGCCGCATAGTTAAGCC
AGTATCTGCTCCCTGCTTGTGTGTTGGAGGTCGCTGAGTAGTGCGCGAGCAAAATTTAAGCTACAACAAG
GCAAGGCTTGACCGACAATTGCATGAAGAATCTGCTTAGGGTTAGGCGTTTTGCGCTGCTTCGCGATGTA
CGGGCCAGATATACGCGTTGACATTGATTATTGACTAGTTATTAATAGTAATCAATTACGGGGTCATTAG
TTCATAGCCCATATATGGAGTTCCGCGTTACATAACTTACGGTAAATGGCCCGCCTGGCTGACCGCCCAA
CGACCCCCGCCCATTGACGTCAATAATGACGTATGTTCCCATAGTAACGCCAATAGGGACTTTCCATTGA
CGTCAATGGGTGGAGTATTTACGGTAAACTGCCCACTTGGCAGTACATCAAGTGTATCATATGCCAAGTA
CGCCCCCTATTGACGTCAATGACGGTAAATGGCCCGCCTGGCATTATGCCCAGTACATGACCTTATGGGA
CTTTCCTACTTGGCAGTACATCTACGTATTAGTCATCGCTATTACCATGGTGATGCGGTTTTGGCAGTAC
ATCAATGGGCGTGGATAGCGGTTTGACTCACGGGGATTTCCAAGTCTCCACCCCATTGACGTCAATGGGA
GTTTGTTTTGGCACCAAAATCAACGGGACTTTCCAAAATGTCGTAACAACTCCGCCCCATTGACGCAAAT
GGGCGGTAGGCGTGTACGGTGGGAGGTCTATATAAGCAGAGCTCTCTGGCTAACTAGAGAACCCACTGCT
TACTGGCTTATCGAAATTAATACGACTCACTATAGGGAGACCCAAGCTGGCTAGCACCATGGCCTCCGTT
CTGACCCCGCTGCTGCTGCGTGGCCTGACCGGCTCCGCTCGTCGTCTGCCAGTTCCGCGTGCGAAAATCC
ATTCCCTGGACTACAAAGACCATGACGGTGATTATAAAGATCATGACATCGATTACAAGGATGACGATGA
CAAGATGGACATCGCGGATCTGCGTACCCTGGGTTACAGCCAGCAGCAGCAGGAGAAGATCAAGCCGAAG
GTGCGCAGCACCGTGGCTCAGCACCACGAAGCCCTGGTGGGCCACGGTTTCACCCACGCTCACATCGTGG
CCCTGAGCCAGCACCCAGCCGCGCTGGGCACCGTGGCCGTGAAATATCAGGACATGATTGCTGCCCTGCC
AGAGGCCACCCATGAAGCTATTGTGGGCGTGGGCAAGCAGTGGAGCGGTGCTCGTGCGCTGGAGGCGCTG
CTGACCGTGGCTGGTGAACTGCGTGGTCCGCCGCTGCAGCTGGATACCGGTCAGCTGCTGAAAATTGCCA
AACGTGGCGGTGTGACCGCGGTGGAGGCCGTCCACGCCTGGAGGAATGCTCTCACAGGCGCTCCCTTGAA
CCTGACCCCTCAGCAAGTGGTGGCAATTGCATCTAATATTGGGGGTAAACAGGCTCTTGAGACTGTGCAG
AGACTGCTTCCCGTGCTCTGTCAGGCCCACGGACTCACACCAGAACAGGTTGTCGCCATCGCATCCAACG
GAGGAGGTAAGCAAGCCCTGGAAACAGTGCAGCGTTTGCTCCCGGTGCTGTGCCAGGCGCATGGATTAAC
ACCGGAGCAGGTCGTGGCTATCGCCTCTAACGGCGGGGGGAAACAGGCCTTAGAGACGGTACAAAGGTTG
CTGCCCGTGCTATGCCAGGCTCACGGGCTCACTCCGCAACAGGTCGTTGCTATCGCTAGCAACATCGGGG
GGAAGCAGGCCCTCGAAACTGTCCAGAGGCTGCTGCCTGTGTTGTGTCAAGCCCATGGATTGACACCCCA
GCAAGTAGTCGCCATAGCCTCCAACATAGGAGGCAAGCAGGCGCTGGAGACCGTACAGCGGCTCTTGCCC
GTGCTTTGTCAGGCTCATGGGCTGACTCCTCAACAGGTGGTGGCTATTGCCTCCAATATCGGAGGGAAAC
AAGCGCTTGAAACCGTCCAAAGACTCTTGCCTGTTCTGTGTCAGGCACACGGGCTGACGCCTGAACAAGT
GGTAGCAATTGCTTCTAATAACGGCGGAAAGCAGGCACTGGAAACCGTGCAAGCCCTTCTTCCAGTATTA
TGCCAGGCACATGGTCTGACACCTGAGCAGGTGGTAGCTATCGCTTCAAACAATGGTGGCAAACAGGCAC
TTGAAACTGTGCAGGCACTGTTACCCGTCCTATGCCAAGCACACGGTCTGACCCCCGAGCAAGTAGTGGC
CATCGCCTCAAATGGAGGCGGGAAGCAAGCACTTGAGACCGTGCAGAGGCTCTTGCCAGTCTTATGTCAG
GCGCACGGTCTAACCCCTGAGCAAGTGGTCGCTATAGCTTCAAACGGGGGCGGCAAGCAAGCATTAGAGA
CTGTACAGCGGTTGTTGCCTGTGCTTTGCCAAGCTCACGGACTGACCCCTGAACAGGTCGTCGCGATCGC
TTCACATGATGGCGGAAAACAAGCTCTAGAGACCGTTCAGGCCCTGCTGCCGGTCCTCTGCCAGGCCCAT
GGCTTGACGCCAGAGCAGGTAGTTGCCATCGCAAGCAACAATGGGGGAAAACAGGCCCTGGAGACGGTTC
AGGCGCTACTACCAGTACTCTGTCAAGCACATGGGCTTACTCCCGAACAAGTTGTTGCAATCGCGAGCAA
TGGAGGGGGTAAGCAGGCCTTGGAGACAGTTCAACGGCTTCTCCCTGTACTCTGCCAAGCCCACGGCTTA
ACTCCCGAGCAGGTTGTAGCCATAGCCAGTAATGGCGGTGGAAAGCAAGCGTTGGAAACAGTTCAGCGAT
TGCTTCCGGTTCTATGTCAGGCCCACGGCCTGACGCCCGAACAGGTGGTCGCAATCGCATCTAATGGGGG
AGGTAAACAAGCTTTAGAAACCGTTCAGCGGCTCCTGCCGGTGTTGTGCCAAGCTCATGGGTTGACCCCA
GAGCAAGTCGTCGCTATTGCCAGCAACAACGGCGGCAAACAAGCACTCGAGACGGTGCAAGCTCTACTGC
CCGTCCTGTGTCAAGCGCACGGACTGACCCCACAGCAAGTTGTGGCCATTGCGTCAAACGGTGGCGGCAG
GCCTGCGCTGGAATCCATCGTTGCCCAGCTGTCTAGACCTGACCCGGCCCTAGCCGCACTTACCAACGAT
CACCTGGTGGCGCTGGCTTGCCTGGGCGGTCGTCCGGCCCTGGATGCCGTGAAGAAAGGCCTGGGTGGAT
CCGGCAGCTACGCCCTGGGTCCGTATCAGATTAGCGCCCCGCAGCTGCCAGCTTACAATGGTCAGACCGT
GGGTACCTTCTACTATGTGAACGACGCGGGCGGTCTGGAGAGCAAGGTGTTTATCAGCGGCGGTCCAACC
CCGTACCCAAACTATGTCAGTGCCGGTCATGTGGCCGGTCAGAGCGCCCTGTTCATGCGTGATAACGGCA
TCAGCGAGGGTCTGGTGTTCCACAACAACCCGAAAGGCACCTGCGGTTTTTGCGTGAACATGATCGAGAC
CCTGCTGCCGGAAAACGCGAAAATGACCGTGGTGCCGCCGGAAGGTTCTGGCGGCTCAACTAATCTGAGC
GACATCATTGAGAAGGAGACTGGGAAACAGCTGGTCATTCAGGAGTCCATCCTGATGCTGCCTGAGGAGG
TGGAGGAAGTGATCGGCAACAAGCCAGAGTCTGACATCCTGGTGCACACCGCCTACGACGAGTCCACAGA
TGAGAATGTGATGCTGCTGACCTCTGACGCCCCCGAGTATAAGCCTTGGGCCCTGGTCATCCAGGATTCT
AACGGCGAGAATAAGATCAAGATGCTGGGAAGCGGAGCTACTAACTTCAGCCTGCTGAAGCAGGCTGGAG
ACGTGGAGGAGAACCCTGGACCTATGGTGTCCAAGGGCGAGGAAGATAACATGGCCATCATCAAGGAGTT
CATGAGGTTTAAGGTCCACATGGAGGGTTCAGTCAATGGCCACGAGTTCGAGATTGAAGGCGAGGGCGAG
GGCCGCCCCTACGAAGGGACACAGACGGCGAAATTGAAGGTGACCAAAGGCGGGCCATTGCCCTTCGCAT
GGGACATCTTGTCCCCTCAGTTTATGTATGGCAGCAAGGCCTATGTTAAGCACCCCGCTGATATCCCGGA
CTACTTGAAGCTGTCCTTTCCAGAGGGGTTTAAATGGGAGCGCGTTATGAATTTCGAAGACGGAGGAGTG
GTTACGGTGACGCAGGACTCATCCCTGCAGGACGGAGAATTTATATATAAGGTTAAGTTGAGAGGCACAA
ACTTCCCAAGCGACGGCCCTGTGATGCAGAAGAAAACAATGGGGTGGGAAGCTTCCAGCGAGCGCATGTA
CCCCGAAGATGGCGCCCTCAAGGGCGAGATAAAGCAAAGGCTGAAACTTAAGGACGGCGGTCATTACGAC
GCGGAGGTCAAGACAACTTACAAGGCTAAAAAACCCGTTCAGTTGCCTGGGGCTTACAATGTTAATATCA
AACTTGACATCACAAGCCACAATGAAGACTATACGATCGTGGAGCAGTATGAACGAGCGGAAGGCAGGCA
CTCAACGGGGGGGATGGACGAGCTTTACAAGTGATAAGGGGTCTTTGTCCTCTGTACTGTCTCTCTCCTT
GCCCCTAACCCAAAAAGCTTCATTTTTCTGTGTAGGCTGCACAAGAGCCTTGATTGAAGATATATTCTTT
CTGAACAGTATTTAAGGTTTCCAATAAAATGTACACCCCTCAGAACTTCTGAGGCGGAAAGAACCAGCTG
GGGCTCTAGGGGGTATCCCC
[124 nt withheld, positions 4921-5044]
C
[91 nt withheld, positions 5046-5136]
A
[49 nt withheld, positions 5138-5186]
CCTTTGACGTTGGAGTCCACGTTCTTT
[37 nt withheld, positions 5214-5250]
ACCCTATCTCGGTCTATTCTTTTGATTTATAAGGGATTTTGCCGATTTCGGCCTATTGGTTAAAAAATGA
GCTGATTTAACAAAAATTTAACGCGAATTAATTCTGTGGAATGTGTGTCAGTTAGGGTGTGGAAAGTCCC
CAGGCTCCCCAGCAGGCAGAAGTATGCAAAGCATGCATCTCAATTAGTCAGCAACCAGGTGTGGAAAGTC
CCCAGGCTCCCCAGCAGGCAGAAGTATGCAAAGCATGCATCTCAATTAGTCAGCAACCATAGTCCCGCCC
CTAACTCCGCCCATCCCGCCCCTAACTCCGCCCAGTTCCGCCCATTCTCCGCCCCATGGCTGACTAATTT
TTTTTATTTATGCAGAGGCCGAGGCCGCCTCTGCCTCTGAGCTATTCCAGAAGTAGTGAGGAGGCTTTTT
TGGAGGCCTAGGCTTTTGCAAAAAGCTCCCGGGAGCTTGTATATCCATTTTCGGATCTGATCAGCACGTG
TTGACAATTAATCATCGGCATAGTATATCGGCATAGTATAATACGACAAGGTGAGGAACTAAACCATGGC
CAAGCCTTTGTCTCAAGAAGAATCCACCCTCATTGAAAGAGCAACGGCTACAATCAACAGCATCCCCATC
TCTGAAGACTACAGCGTCGCCAGCGCAGCTCTCTCTAGCGACGGCCGCATCTTCACTGGTGTCAATGTAT
ATCATTTTACTGGGGGACCTTGTGCAGAACTCGTGGTGCTGGGCACTGCTGCTGCTGCGGCAGCTGGCAA
CCTGACTTGTATCGTCGCGATCGGAAATGAGAACAGGGGCATCTTGAGCCCCTGCGGACGGTGCCGACAG
GTGCTTCTCGATCTGCATCCTGGGATCAAAGCCATAGTGAAGGACAGTGATGGACAGCCGACGGCAGTTG
GGATTCGTGAATTGCTGCCCTCTGGTTATGTGTGGGAGGGCTAAGCACTTCGTGGCCGAGGAGCAGGACT
GACACGTGCTACGAGATTTCGATTCCACCGCCGCCTTCTATGAAAGGTTGGGCTTCGGAATCGTTTTCCG
GGACGCCGGCTGGATGATCCTCCAGCGCGGGGATCTCATGCTGGAGTTCTTCGCCCACCCCAACTTGTTT
ATTGCAGCTTATAATGGTTACAAATAAAGCAATAGCATCACAAATTTCACAAATAAAGCATTTTTTTCAC
TGCATTCTAGTTGTGGTTTGTCCAAACTCATCAATGTATCTTATCATGTCTGTATACCGTCGACCTCTAG
CTAGAGCTTGGCGTAATCATGGTCATAGCTGTTTCCTGTGTGAAATTGTTATCCGCTCACAATTCCACAC
AACATACGAGCCGGAAGCATAAAGTGTAAAGCCTGGGGTGCCTAATGAGTGAGCTAACTCACATTAATTG
CGTTGCGCTCACTGCCCGCTTTCCAGTCGGGAAACCTGTCGTGCCAGCTGCATTAATGAATCGGCCAACG
CGCGGGGAGAGGCGGTTTGCGTATTGGGCGCTCTTCCGCTTCCTCGCTCACTGACTCGCTGCGCTCGGTC
GTTCGGCTGCGGCGAGCGGTATCAGCTCACTCAAAGGCGGTAATACGGTTATCCACAGAATCAGGGGATA
ACGCAGGAAAGAACATGTGAGCAAAAGGCCAGCAAAAGGCCAGGAACCGTAAAAAGGCCGCGTTGCTGGC
GTTTTTCCATAGGCTCCGCCCCCCTGACGAGCATCACAAAAATCGACGCTCAAGTCAGAGGTGGCGAAAC
CCGACAGGACTATAAAGATACCAGGCGTTTCCCCCTGGAAGCTCCCTCGTGCGCTCTCCTGTTCCGACCC
TGCCGCTTACCGGATACCTGTCCGCCTTTCTCCCTTCGGGAAGCGTGGCGCTTTCTCATAGCTCACGCTG
TAGGTATCTCAGTTCGGTGTAGGTCGTTCGCTCCAAGCTGGGCTGTGTGCACGAACCCCCCGTTCAGCCC
GACCGCTGCGCCTTATCCGGTAACTATCGTCTTGAGTCCAACCCGGTAAGACACGACTTATCGCCACTGG
CAGCAGCCACTGGTAACAGGATTAGCAGAGCGAGGTATGTAGGCGGTGCTACAGAGTTCTTGAAGTGGTG
GCCTAACTACGGCTACACTAGAAGAACAGTATTTGGTATCTGCGCTCTGCTGAAGCCAGTTACCTTCGGA
AAAAGAGTTGGTAGCTCTTGATCCGGCAAACAAACCACCGCTGGTAGCGGTGGTTTTTTTGTTTGCAAGC
AGCAGATTACGCGCAGAAAAAAAGGATCTCAAGAAGATCCTTTGATCTTTTCTACGGGGTCTGACGCTCA
GTGGAACGAAAACTCACGTTAAGGGATTTTGGTCATGAGATTATCAAAAAGGATCTTCACCTAGATCCTT
TTAAATTAAAAATGAAGTTTTAAATCAATCTAAAGTATATATGAGTAAACTTGGTCTGACAGTTACCAAT
GCTTAATCAGTGAGGCACCTATCTCAGCGATCTGTCTATTTCGTTCATCCATAGTTGCCTGACTCCCCGT
CGTGTAGATAACTACGATACGGGAGGGCTTACCATCTGGCCCCAGTGCTGCAATGATACCGCGAGACCCA
CGCTCACCGGCTCCAGATTTATCAGCAATAAACCAGCCAGCCGGAAGGGCCGAGCGCAGAAGTGGTCCTG
CAACTTTATCCGCCTCCATCCAGTCTATTAATTGTTGCCGGGAAGCTAGAGTAAGTAGTTCGCCAGTTAA
TAGTTTGCGCAACGTTGTTGCCATTGCTACAGGCATCGTGGTGTCACGCTCGTCGTTTGGTATGGCTTCA
TTCAGCTCCGGTTCCCAACGATCAAGGCGAGTTACATGATCCCCCATGTTGTGCAAAAAAGCGGTTAGCT
CCTTCGGTCCTCCGATCGTTGTCAGAAGTAAGTTGGCCGCAGTGTTATCACTCATGGTTATGGCAGCACT
GCATAATTCTCTTACTGTCATGCCATCCGTAAGATGCTTTTCTGTGACTGGTGAGTACTCAACCAAGTCA
TTCTGAGAATAGTGTATGCGGCGACCGAGTTGCTCTTGCCCGGCGTCAATACGGGATAATACCGCGCCAC
ATAGCAGAACTTTAAAAGTGCTCATCATTGGAAAACGTTCTTCGGGGCGAAAACTCTCAAGGATCTTACC
GCTGTTGAGATCCAGTTCGATGTAACCCACTCGTGCACCCAACTGATCTTCAGCATCTTTTACTTTCACC
AGCGTTTCTGGGTGAGCAAAAACAGGAAGGCAAAATGCCGCAAAAAAGGGAATAAGGGCGACACGGAAAT
GTTGAATACTCATACTCTTCCTTTTTCAATATTATTGAAGCATTTATCAGGGTTATTGTCTCATGAGCGG
ATACATATTTGAAT
Features (pLannotate 1.2.2; 27 found; start..end, strand, type, name):
     93..145     -  misc_feature   bom (fragment): basis of mobility region from pBR322
    300..679     +  enhancer       CMV enhancer: human cytomegalovirus immediate early enhancer
    680..883     +  promoter       CMV promoter: human cytomegalovirus (CMV) immediate early promoter
    879..912     +  LTR            5' LTR (truncated) (fragment): truncated 5' long terminal repeat (LTR) from HIV-1
    928..946     +  promoter       T7 promoter: promoter for bacteriophage T7 RNA polymerase
    975..1058    +  CDS            COX8A (fragment): COX8A_HUMAN - Also known as COX8, COX8L. Experimental evidence at protein level: Swiss-Prot protein existence level 1. Component of the cytochrome c oxidase, the last enzyme in the mitochondrial electron transport chain which drives oxidative phosphorylation. The respiratory chain contains 3 multisubunit complexes succinate dehydrogenase (complex II, CII), ubiquinol- cytochrome c oxidoreductase (cytochrome b-c1 complex, complex III, CIII) and cytochrome c oxidase (complex IV, CIV), that cooperate to transfer electrons derived from NADH and succinate to molecular oxygen, creating an electrochem
   1059..1124    +  CDS            3xFLAG: three tandem FLAG® epitope tags, followed by an enterokinase cleavage site
   1137..1643    +  CDS            avrXa10 (fragment): AVX10_XANOO - Experimental evidence at protein level: Swiss-Prot protein existence level 1. Avirulence protein. Induces the hypersensitive response (HR)in rice plants carrying the resistance gene Xa10. Activity depends on the presence of the core repeat domains; replacement with repeat domains from other proteins (AvrBs3 of X.euvesicatoria (AC P14727) or AvrXa7 of this organism) does not elicit the HR. Probably acts as a transcription factor in its host plant (rice) to induce plant resistance or disease. From Xanthomonas oryzae pv. oryzae.
   3240..3353    +  CDS            avrBs3 (fragment): AVRB3_XANEU - Experimental evidence at protein level: Swiss-Prot protein existence level 1. Avirulence protein. Acts as a transcription factor in C.annuum plants. In susceptible plants lacking the Bs3 resistance gene induces expression of a number of genes, including genes homologous to a family of auxin-induced genes, alpha-expansin genes, pectate lyase, anthocyanidin glucoside rhamnosyl transferase and at least one transcription factor, UPA20. Their expression leads to plant hypertrophy in mesophyll cells, probably mainly mediated by UPA20 (PubMed:17962565). In resistant plants induces the h
   3354..3689    +  CDS            dddA (fragment): DDDA_BURC1 - Experimental evidence at protein level: Swiss-Prot protein existence level 1. Toxic component of a toxin-immunity protein module, which functions as a cellular contact-dependent growth inhibition (CDI) system. CDI modules allow bacteria to communicate with and inhibit the growth of closely related neighboring bacteria in a contact-dependent fashion. Bacteria that have this module inhibit or kill bacteria without it, giving them a growth advantage. Probably specifically inhibited by cognate immunity protein DddI (Probable). The C-terminal 163 residue fragment has double-stranded DN
   3699..3947    +  CDS            UGI: UNGI_BPPB2 - Experimental evidence at protein level: Swiss-Prot protein existence level 1. This protein binds specifically and reversibly to the host uracil-DNA glycosylase, preventing removal of uracil residues from PBS2 DNA by the host uracil-excision repair system. From Bacillus phage PBS2 (Bacteriophage PBS2).
   4014..4721    +  CDS            mCherry: mCherry is a basic (constitutively fluorescent) red fluorescent protein published in 2004, derived from Discosoma sp.. It is reported to be a very rapidly-maturing monomer with low acid sensitivity.
   4879..4900    +  promoter       SV40 promoter (fragment): SV40 enhancer and early promoter
   4921..5349    +  rep_origin     f1 ori (sequence partly withheld): f1 bacteriophage origin of replication; arrow indicates direction of (+) strand synthesis
   5363..5692    +  promoter       SV40 promoter: SV40 enhancer and early promoter
   5740..5787    +  promoter       EM7 promoter: synthetic bacterial promoter&nbsp
   5806..6204    +  CDS            BSD: blasticidin S deaminase; Aspergillus terreus BSD; confers resistance to blasticidin
   6205..6232    +  CDS            BleoR (fragment): antibiotic-binding protein; Sh ble from Streptoalloteichus hindustanus; confers resistance to bleomycin, phleomycin, and Zeocin™
   6242..6367    +  CDS            ble (fragment): BLE_KLEPN - Experimental evidence at protein level: Swiss-Prot protein existence level 1. Binding protein with a strong affinity to the bleomycin family of antibiotics. Binds to CL990; an antimitotic-antibiotic compound. From Klebsiella pneumoniae.
   6362..6483    +  polyA_signal   SV40 poly(A) signal: SV40 polyadenylation signal
   6556..6572    -  protein_bind   lac operator: The lac repressor binds to the lac operator to inhibit transcription in E. coli. This inhibition can be relieved by adding lactose or isopropyl-β-D-thiogalactopyranoside (IPTG). lac repressor encoded by lacI
   6580..6610    -  promoter       lac promoter: promoter for the E. coli lac operon
   6625..6646    -  protein_bind   CAP binding site: CAP binding activates transcription in the presence of cAMP. E. coli catabolite activator protein
   6659..6751    -  CDS            lacI (fragment): lac repressor; lacI; The lac repressor binds to the lac operator to inhibit transcription in E. coli. This inhibition can be relieved by adding lactose or isopropyl-β-D-thiogalactopyranoside (IPTG).
   6934..7522    -  rep_origin     ori: high-copy-number ColE1/pMB1/pBR322/pUC origin of replication
   7693..8553    -  CDS            AmpR: β-lactamase; bla; confers resistance to ampicillin, carbenicillin, and related antibiotics
   8554..34      -  promoter       AmpR promoter (across the origin): bla
