[The description below was written by a language model from this plasmid's Addgene catalogue record and pLannotate feature annotations shown in this document.]
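Description:
m.3047-Left TALE-G1397-N-dead-mCherry is an 8.6 kb mammalian expression plasmid on a pCMV backbone that encodes one half (the "left" arm) of a catalytically dead, codon-optimized TALE-based mitochondrial base editor for use in human cells. It is propagated in E. coli through a high-copy ColE1/pUC-type origin with ampicillin resistance (AmpR), and also carries an f1 origin. A separate SV40 early promoter/EM7 promoter cassette drives blasticidin S deaminase (BSD), followed by an SV40 poly(A) signal, allowing blasticidin selection of transfected mammalian cells. Short bleomycin-resistance gene fragments annotated after BSD appear to be backbone remnants.

The payload is transcribed from the CMV enhancer/promoter, with a T7 promoter just upstream of the coding region. The annotated reading frame begins with a COX8A fragment, which serves as a mitochondrial targeting sequence, followed by a 3xFLAG epitope. Next come the TALE N-terminal and C-terminal regions (annotated as avrXa10 and avrBs3 fragments). These flank an unannotated stretch that presumably holds the DNA-binding repeat array, which the name suggests is directed near mitochondrial genome position m.3047. This is fused to a fragment of the DddA double-stranded DNA cytidine deaminase, corresponding by name to the N-terminal half of the G1397 split and here in an inactivated ("dead") form, and to a uracil glycosylase inhibitor (UGI) that in active editors protects the deaminated base from excision. mCherry lies downstream, but the feature table does not identify the element linking it to the editor.

According to the record, the construct is used to express a dead mitochondrial base editor, with mCherry for cell sorting and blasticidin for drug selection. It would plausibly serve as a non-editing control alongside a matching right-arm partner, though the record does not say this.
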