Addgene plasmid #211339: m.3047-Left TALE-G1397-N-dead-mCherry
Purpose: Expression of codon-optimized dead mitochondrial base editor in human cells; cell sorting; blasticidin drug selection
Depositing lab: Monkol Lek. Depositing organization: Yale University.
Backbone
  Vector backbone: pCMV
  Vector type: Mammalian Expression, TALEN
  Selectable markers: Blasticidin
Growth in bacteria
  Bacterial resistance: Ampicillin, 100 μg/mL
  Growth temperature: 37°C
  Growth strain: NEB Stable
  Growth instructions: Lower temperature is preferred
  Copy number: Unknown
Gene/Insert
  Gene/Insert name: m.3047-Left TALE-G1397-N-dead-mCherry
  Species: H. sapiens (human)
  Insert size (bp): 3756
  Promoter: CMV
  Cloning method: Gibson Cloning
  Sequencing primers: 5′ gacccaagctggctagcacc; 3′ cagaggacaaagacccctta
Terms and licenses: Academic/Nonprofit Terms; Industry Terms: Not Available to Industry
How to cite: m.3047-Left TALE-G1397-N-dead-mCherry was a gift from Monkol Lek (Addgene plasmid # 211339 ; http://n2t.net/addgene:211339 ; RRID:Addgene_211339)
